Addgene plasmid #147866: pAc5.1B-lambdaN-HA-DmCaf40_25-291_W
Purpose: Insect Expression of DmCaf40_25-291
Depositing lab: Elisa Izaurralde. Depositing organization: Max Planck Institute for Developmental Biology. Publication: A DDX6-CNOT1 complex and W-binding pockets in CNOT9 reveal direct links between miRNA target recognition and silencing. Chen Y, Boland A, Kuzuoglu-Ozturk D, Bawankar P, Loh B, Chang CT, Weichenrieder O, Izaurralde E. Mol Cell. 2014 Jun 5;54(5):737-50. doi: 10.1016/j.molcel.2014.03.034. Epub 2014 Apr 24. PubMed 24768540.
Backbone
  Vector backbone: Unknown
  Vector type: Insect Expression
Growth in bacteria
  Bacterial resistance: Ampicillin, 100 μg/mL
  Growth temperature: 37°C
  Growth strain: DH5alpha
  Copy number: Low Copy
Gene/Insert
  Gene/Insert name: DmCaf40_25-291
  Species: D. melanogaster (fly)
  Entrez Gene: Rcd-1 (a.k.a. Dmel_CG14213, CAF40, CG14213, Caf40, Dmel\CG14213, Drcd-1)
  Cloning method: Unknown
Terms and licenses: Academic/Nonprofit Terms; Industry Terms: Not Available to Industry
Depositor comments: ORF extracted from NCBI: NM_167675.1 Plasmids from this collection were made available to the research community and donated after the lab closed. Please note that the sequence provided by the depositing laboratory may be theoretical/predicted or based on Sanger sequencing results. There may be discrepancies between sequencing results obtained by Addgene and the depositor sequence. If an Addgene verified sequence is not available, please contact before placing your order to request that our lab fully sequence the plasmid.
How to cite: pAc5.1B-lambdaN-HA-DmCaf40_25-291_W was a gift from Elisa Izaurralde (Addgene plasmid # 147866 ; http://n2t.net/addgene:147866 ; RRID:Addgene_147866)
