[The description below was written by a language model from this plasmid's Addgene catalogue record and pLannotate feature annotations shown in this document.]
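Description:
pAc5.1B-lambdaN-HA-DmCaf40_25-291_W is an insect-cell expression plasmid of about 6.2 kb. The catalogue lists the backbone as unknown, but the name and the annotated parts point to a pAc5.1-type vector. It is propagated in E. coli through a ColE1/pUC-family origin and selected with ampicillin via the bla gene and its promoter. The record lists it as low copy, although the origin is annotated as a high-copy type. A partial tetracycline-resistance fragment and a small piece of SV40 large T antigen also appear in the feature table. These look like backbone remnants rather than functional elements, and no marker for selection in insect cells is annotated.

Expression is driven by the constitutive Drosophila actin 5C promoter. The reading frame begins with a short fragment of bacteriophage lambda N protein, the peptide that binds boxB RNA hairpins. An HA epitope follows (annotated as part of a 3xHA match, so apparently a single copy), and then residues 25–291 of Drosophila melanogaster Caf40 (Rcd-1, CG14213). The annotation software labels this insert by homology to its human orthologue CNOT9, a subunit of the CCR4-NOT deadenylase complex. A V5 tag from the vector lies downstream, but the record does not show whether it is read in frame or preceded by a stop codon. An SV40 polyadenylation signal follows it.

The lambdaN fusion is the standard arrangement for tethering assays, in which the protein is recruited to a boxB-containing reporter mRNA to test its effect on translation or stability, with HA allowing detection. The "_W" suffix is not explained in the record. Given the associated study of tryptophan-binding pockets in CNOT9, it may denote a variant affecting those pockets, but no mutations are listed.
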