Features (pLannotate 1.2.2; 11 found; start..end, strand, type, name):
     56..2565    +  promoter       Ac5 promoter: Drosophila melanogaster actin 5C promoter
   2585..2650    +  CDS            N (fragment): REGN_LAMBD - Experimental evidence at protein level: Swiss-Prot protein existence level 1. Plays a role as a transcriptional antitermination factor that allows the virus to initiate its lytic phase. Activates expression of the delayed viral early genes by modifying host RNA polymerase (RNAP) into a form that is resistant to termination signals. This antitermination function requires the host NusA protein which serves to stabilize the interaction between antitermination protein N and host RNA polymerase. From Escherichia phage lambda (Bacteriophage lambda).
   2675..2701    +  CDS            3xHA (fragment): three tandem HA epitope tags
   2702..3523    +  CDS            CNOT9 (fragment): CNOT9_HUMAN - Also known as RCD1, RQCD1. Experimental evidence at protein level: Swiss-Prot protein existence level 1. Component of the CCR4-NOT complex which is one of the major cellular mRNA deadenylases and is linked to various cellular processes including bulk mRNA degradation, miRNA-mediated repression, translational repression during translational initiation and general transcription regulation. Additional complex functions may be a consequence of its influence on mRNA expression. Involved in down- regulation of MYB- and JUN-dependent transcription. May play a role in cell differentiatio
   3549..3590    +  CDS            V5 tag: epitope tag from simian virus 5
   3690..3824    -  polyA_signal   SV40 poly(A) signal: SV40 polyadenylation signal
   3847..3931    -  CDS            large T antigen (fragment): large T antigen from SV40 (simian virus 40)
   3932..4379    +  CDS            TcR (fragment): tetracycline efflux protein; tet; confers resistance to tetracycline
   4425..5013    -  rep_origin     ori: high-copy-number ColE1/pMB1/pBR322/pUC origin of replication
   5184..6044    -  CDS            AmpR: β-lactamase; bla; confers resistance to ampicillin, carbenicillin, and related antibiotics
   6045..6149    -  promoter       AmpR promoter: bla
>Addgene plasmid #147866 | pAc5.1B-lambdaN-HA-DmCaf40_25-291_W | addgene full sequence | sequence record 357569 | Addgene NGS Result
CTTCAAGAATTAATTCTATATTCTAAAAACACAAATGATACTTCTAAAAAAAAATCATGAATGGCATCAA
CTCTGAATCAAATCTTTGCAGATGCACCTACTTCTCATTTCCACTGTCACATCATTTTTCCAGATCTCGC
TGCCTGTTATGTGGCCCACAAACCAAGACACGTTTTATGGCCATTAAAGCTGGCTGATCGTCGCCAAACA
CCAAATACATAATGAATATGTACACATTCGAGAAAGAAGCGATCAAAGAAGCGTCTTCGGGCGGAGTAGG
AGAATGCGGAGGAGAAGGAGAACGAGCTGATCTAGTATCTCTCCACAATCCAATGCCAACTGACCAACTG
GCCATATTCGGAGCAATTTGAAGCCAATTTCCATCGCCTGGCGATCGCTCCATTCTTGGCTATATGTTTT
TCACCGTTACCCGGGGCCATTTTCAAAGACTCGTCGGCAAGATAAGATTGTGTCACTCGCTGTCTCTCTT
CATTTGTCGAAGAATGCTGAGGAATTTCGCGATGACGTCGGCGAGTATTTTGAAGAATGAGAATAATTTG
TATTTATACGAAAATCAGTTAGTGGAATTTTCTACAAAAACATGTTATCTATAGATAATTTTGTTGCAAA
ATATGTTGACTATGACAAAGATTGTATGTATATACCTTTAATGTATTCTCATTTTCTTATGTATTTATAA
TGGCAATGATGATACTGATGATATTTTAAGATGATGCCAGACCAAAAGGCTTGAATTTCTGCGTCTTTTG
CCGAACGCAGTGCATGTGCAATTGTTGTTTTTTGGAATATTCAATTTTCGGACTGTCCGCTTTGATTTCA
GTTTCTTGGCTTATTCAAAAAGCAAAGTAAAGCCAAAAAAGCGAGATGGCAATACCAAATGCGGCAAAAC
GGTAGTGGAAGGAAAGGGGTGCGGGGCAGCGGAAGGAAGGGTGGGGCGGGGCGTGGCGGGGTCTGTGGCT
GGGCGCGACGTCACCGACGTTGGAGCCACTCCTTTGACCATGTGTGCGTGTGTGTATTATTCGTGTCTCG
CCACTCGCCGGTTGTTTTTTTCTTTTTATGCTGCGCTCTCTCTAGCGCCATCTCGCTTACGCATGCTCAA
CGCACCGCATGTTGCCGTTTCCTTTTATGCGTCATTTTGGCTCGAAATAGGCAATTATTTAAACAAAGAT
TAGTCAACGAAAACGCTAAAATAAATAAGTCTACAATATGGTTACTTATTGCCATGTGTGTGCAGCCAAC
GATAGCAACAAAAGCAACAACACAGGTGGCTTTCCCTCTTTCACTTTTTGTTTGCAAGCCGCGTGCGAGC
AAGACGGCACGACCGGCAAACGCAATTACGCTGACAAAGAGCAGACGAAGTTTTGGCGAAAAACATCAAG
GCGCCTGATACGAATGCATTTGCAATAACAATTGCGATATTTAATATTGTTTATGAAGCTGTTTGACTTC
AAAACACACAAAAAAAAAAATAAAACAAATTATTTGAAAGAGAATTAGGAATCGGACGCTTATCGTTAGG
GTAACAACAAGAAATGCTTACTGAGTCACAGCCTCTGGAAAACTGCCGCAAGCCAGAGAGAGAGAGAAAA
AGAGGGAGAGCAGCTTAGACCGCATGTGCTTGTGTGTGAGGCGTCTCTCTCTTCGTCTCTGTTGCGCAAA
CGCATAGACTGCACTGAAAAAATCGATTACCTATTTTTTATGAATGAATATTTGCACTATTACTATTCAA
AACTATTAAGATAGCAATCACATTCAATAGCCAAATACTATACCACCTGAGCGATGCAACGAAATGATCA
ATTTGAGCAAAAATGCTGCATATTTAGGACGGCATCATTATAGAAATGCTTCTTGCTGTGTACTTTTCTC
TCGTCTGGCAGCTGTTTCGCCGTTATTGTTAAAACCGGCTTAAGTTAGGTGTGTTTTCTACGACTAGTGA
ATGCCCTACTAGAAGATGTGTGTTGCACAAAATGTCCCTGGAATAACCAATTTGAAGTGCAGATAGCAGT
AAACGTAAGCTAATATGAATATTATTTAACTGTAATGTTTTAATATCGCTGGACATTACTAATAAACCCA
CTATAAACACATGTACATATGTATGTTTTGGCATACAATGAGTAGTTGGGGAAAAAATGTGTAAAAGCAC
CGTGACCATCACAGCATAAAGATAACCAGCTGAAGTATCGAATATGAGTAACCCCCAAATTGAATCACAT
GCCGCAACTGATAGGACCCATGGAAGTACACTCTTCATGGCGATATACAAGACACACACAAGCACGAACA
CCCAGTTGCGGAGGAAATTCTCCGTAAATGAAAACCCAATCGGCGAACAATTCATACCCATATATGGTAA
AAGTTTTGAACGCGACTTGAGAGCGGAGAGCATTGCGGCTGATAAGGTTTTAGCGCTAAGCGGGCTTTAT
AAAACGGGCTGCGGGACCAGTTTTCATATCACTACCGTTTGAGTTCTTGTGCTGTGTGGATACTCCTCCC
GACACAAAGCCGCTCCATCAGCCAGCAGTCGTCTAATCCAGAGACCCCGGATCGGGGTACCAACATGGAC
GCACAAACACGACGACGTGAGCGTCGCGCTGAGAAACAAGCTCAATGGAAAGCTGCAAACGGTGGATCTC
CTCCACATATGGCTTACCCATACGATGTTCCAGATTACGCTCCTCCAAGCTTAATTAAGATGGAGCAGGA
GAAGGTGTACCAGTGGATCAATGAGCTGGCCCATCCGGACACGCGTGAAACCGCTCTGCTCGAGCTAAGC
AAGAAGCGTGAGACGGACCTGGCCCCCATGCTGTGGAACAGCTTCGGGACCGCCTGCGCCCTGTTGCAGG
AGATTGTTAACATCTACCCATCGATAACGCCGCCCACTTTGACGGCCCACCAGTCGAACCGCGTGTGCAA
CGCCCTGGCGCTGCTGCAGTGCGTCGCCTCGCACCCGGAGACTCGCACGGCCTTCCTGCAGGCCCAGATA
CCGCTGTACTTGTACCCTTTCTTGTCGACCACGTCCAAGACCAGGCCCTTCGAGTACTTGCGCCTGACCA
GTTTGGGCGTGATTGGTGCTCTGGTCAAGACCGACGAACAGGAGGTGATCACCTTTCTGCTGACCACCGA
GATCGTGCCCCTTTGTCTGAGCATCATGGACAGCGGATCGGAGCTGAGCAAGACTGTGGCCACTTTCATC
ATCCAGAAGATCCTGCTCGATGAGTCGGGTCTGTCGTACATCTGCCAGACCTACGAACGCTTTTCGCACG
TGGCCATCACCCTGGGCAAAATGGTCATCCAGCTGGCGAAGGATCCATGCGCCCGGCTGTTGAAGCATGT
GGTGCGCTGCTATCTGCGTCTTTCGGACAATACACGCGCTCGCAAGGCCCTGGGACAGTGTCTGCCCGAT
CAGCTGCGTGACGGCACCTTTGCGCTGTGCCTGCAAGAGGACAAGTCGACCAAGCAGTGGCTGCAGATGC
TGCTCAAGAACCTGGAACTCGGCTAGTCTAGAGGGCCCGCGGTTCGAAGGTAAGCCTATCCCTAACCCTC
TCCTCGGTCTCGATTCTACGCGTACCGGTCATCATCACCATCACCATTGAGTTTAAACCCGCTGATCAGC
CTCGACTGTGCCTTCTAAGGCCTGAGCTCGCTGATCAGCCTCGATCGAGGATCCAGACATGATAAGATAC
ATTGATGAGTTTGGACAAACCACAACTAGAATGCAGTGAAAAAAATGCTTTATTTGTGAAATTTGTGATG
CTATTGCTTTATTTGTAACCATTATAAGCTGCAATAAACAAGTTAACAACAACAATTGCATTCATTTTAT
GTTTCAGGTTCAGGGGGAGGTGTGGGAGGTTTTTTAAAGCAAGTAAAACCTCTACAAATGTGGTATGGCT
GATTATGATCAGTCGACCGATGCCCTTGAGAGCCTTCAACCCAGTCAGCTCCTTCCGGTGGGCGCGGGGC
ATGACTATCGTCGCCGCACTTATGACTGTCTTCTTTATCATGCAACTCGTAGGACAGGTGCCGGCAGCGC
TCTGGGTCATTTTCGGCGAGGACCGCTTTCGCTGGAGCGCGACGATGATCGGCCTGTCGCTTGCGGTATT
CGGAATCTTGCACGCCCTCGCTCAAGCCTTCGTCACTGGTCCCGCCACCAAACGTTTCGGCGAGAAGCAG
GCCATTATCGCCGGCATGGCGGCCGACGCGCTGGGCTACGTCTTGCTGGCGTTCGCGACGCGAGGCTGGA
TGGCCTTCCCCATTATGATTCTTCTCGCTTCCGGCGGCATCGGGATGCCCGCGTTGCAGGCCATGCTGTC
CAGGCAGGTAGATGACGACCATCAGGGACAGCTTCAAGGCCAGCAAAAGGCCAGGAACCGTAAAAAGGCC
GCGTTGCTGGCGTTTTTCCATAGGCTCCGCCCCCCTGACGAGCATCACAAAAATCGACGCTCAAGTCAGA
GGTGGCGAAACCCGACAGGACTATAAAGATACCAGGCGTTTCCCCCTGGAAGCTCCCTCGTGCGCTCTCC
TGTTCCGACCCTGCCGCTTACCGGATACCTGTCCGCCTTTCTCCCTTCGGGAAGCGTGGCGCTTTCTCAT
AGCTCACGCTGTAGGTATCTCAGTTCGGTGTAGGTCGTTCGCTCCAAGCTGGGCTGTGTGCACGAACCCC
CCGTTCAGCCCGACCGCTGCGCCTTATCCGGTAACTATCGTCTTGAGTCCAACCCGGTAAGACACGACTT
ATCGCCACTGGCAGCAGCCACTGGTAACAGGATTAGCAGAGCGAGGTATGTAGGCGGTGCTACAGAGTTC
TTGAAGTGGTGGCCTAACTACGGCTACACTAGAAGGACAGTATTTGGTATCTGCGCTCTGCTGAAGCCAG
TTACCTTCGGAAAAAGAGTTGGTAGCTCTTGATCCGGCAAACAAACCACCGCTGGTAGCGGTGGTTTTTT
TGTTTGCAAGCAGCAGATTACGCGCAGAAAAAAAGGATCTCAAGAAGATCCTTTGATCTTTTCTACGGGG
TCTGACGCTCAGTGGAACGAAAACTCACGTTAAGGGATTTTGGTCATGAGATTATCAAAAAGGATCTTCA
CCTAGATCCTTTTAAATTAAAAATGAAGTTTTAAATCAATCTAAAGTATATATGAGTAAACTTGGTCTGA
CAGTTACCAATGCTTAATCAGTGAGGCACCTATCTCAGCGATCTGTCTATTTCGTTCATCCATAGTTGCC
TGACTCCCCGTCGTGTAGATAACTACGATACGGGAGGGCTTACCATCTGGCCCCAGTGCTGCAATGATAC
CGCGAGACCCACGCTCACCGGCTCCAGATTTATCAGCAATAAACCAGCCAGCCGGAAGGGCCGAGCGCAG
AAGTGGTCCTGCAACTTTATCCGCCTCCATCCAGTCTATTAATTGTTGCCGGGAAGCTAGAGTAAGTAGT
TCGCCAGTTAATAGTTTGCGCAACGTTGTTGCCATTGCTGCAGGCATCGTGGTGTCACGCTCGTCGTTTG
GTATGGCTTCATTCAGCTCCGGTTCCCAACGATCAAGGCGAGTTACATGATCCCCCATGTTGTGCAAAAA
AGCGGTTAGCTCCTTCGGTCCTCCGATCGTTGTCAGAAGTAAGTTGGCCGCAGTGTTATCACTCATGGTT
ATGGCAGCACTGCATAATTCTCTTACTGTCATGCCATCCGTAAGATGCTTTTCTGTGACTGGTGAGTACT
CAACCAAGTCATTCTGAGAATAGTGTATGCGGCGACCGAGTTGCTCTTGCCCGGCGTCAACACGGGATAA
TACCGCGCCACATAGCAGAACTTTAAAAGTGCTCATCATTGGAAAACGTTCTTCGGGGCGAAAACTCTCA
AGGATCTTACCGCTGTTGAGATCCAGTTCGATGTAACCCACTCGTGCACCCAACTGATCTTCAGCATCTT
TTACTTTCACCAGCGTTTCTGGGTGAGCAAAAACAGGAAGGCAAAATGCCGCAAAAAAGGGAATAAGGGC
GACACGGAAATGTTGAATACTCATACTCTTCCTTTTTCAATATTATTGAAGCATTTATCAGGGTTATTGT
CTCATGAGCGGATACATATTTGAATGTATTTAGAAAAATAAACAAATAGGGGTTCCGCGCACATTTCCCC
GAAAAGTGCCACCTGACGTCTAAGAAACCATTATTATCATGACATTAACCTATAAAAATAGGCGTATCAC
GAGGCCCTTTCGT
